Addgene plasmid #36836: TAL2445
Depositing lab: Keith Joung. Depositing organization: Massachusetts General Hospital. Publication: FLASH assembly of TALENs for high-throughput genome editing. Reyon D, Tsai SQ, Khayter C, Foden JA, Sander JD, Joung JK. Nat Biotechnol. 2012 Apr 8. doi: 10.1038/nbt.2170. PubMed 22484455.
Backbone
  Vector backbone: JDS71
  Backbone manufacturer: Joung lab (Addgene Plasmid # 32287)
  Backbone size w/o insert (bp): 6447
  Vector type: Mammalian, T7 for in vitro mRNA synthesis
Growth in bacteria
  Bacterial resistance: Ampicillin, 100 μg/mL
  Growth temperature: 37°C
  Growth strain: XL1 Blue
  Copy number: High Copy
Gene/Insert
  Gene/Insert name: HOXA9-TALEN_Right (alt name: HOXA9)
  Species: H. sapiens (human)
  Insert size (bp): 1538
  Entrez Gene: Hoxa9 (a.k.a. D6a9, Hox-1.7)
  Promoter: CMV
  Tag / fusion protein: 3X Flag (N terminal on backbone); WT FOKI (C terminal on backbone)
  Cloning method: Restriction Enzyme; 5′ cloning site BsmBI (destroyed during cloning); 3′ cloning site BsmBI (destroyed during cloning)
  Sequencing primers: 5′ CMV-F; 3′ BGH-rev
Terms and licenses: Academic/Nonprofit Terms; Industry Terms: Not Available to Industry
Depositor comments: Target binding site: TCCACGTAGTAGTTGCC It is strongly recommended that users perform a diagnostic digest to verify this plasmid prior to use. For example, a double digest of the plasmid with BamHI and KpnI should result in two bands at 2.2kb and 5.9kb.
How to cite: TAL2445 was a gift from Keith Joung (Addgene plasmid # 36836 ; http://n2t.net/addgene:36836 ; RRID:Addgene_36836)
