[The description below was written by a language model from this plasmid's Addgene catalogue record.]
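Description:
TAL2445 is a mammalian expression plasmid encoding the right-hand monomer of a TALEN pair directed against the human HOXA9 gene. It is built on the JDS71 backbone, a roughly 6.4 kb TALEN expression vector. A 1.5 kb array of TAL effector repeats, generated by the FLASH assembly method, was inserted through BsmBI sites that were destroyed during cloning. The backbone supplies the flanking coding parts, so the finished open reading frame carries an N-terminal 3X FLAG tag for detection. It also carries a C-terminal wild-type FokI nuclease domain fused to the custom DNA-binding repeats. The Entrez annotation attached to the entry uses mouse-style gene nomenclature, but the species is recorded as human.

Expression in mammalian cells is driven by the CMV promoter. The vector type also lists a T7 promoter, which allows in vitro transcription of TALEN mRNA for direct delivery such as injection or transfection. The use of a BGH reverse sequencing primer suggests a BGH polyadenylation region downstream of the insert, although no feature table is provided to confirm this. In bacteria the plasmid is maintained at high copy number under ampicillin selection. No mammalian selection marker is recorded.

FokI cleaves only as a dimer, so this construct is intended to be used together with the matching left-hand HOXA9 TALEN. The two monomers bind adjacent half-sites on opposite strands and introduce a double-strand break in the spacer between them. Repair of that break can then produce targeted mutations or other edits at the HOXA9 locus. The depositor advises checking the plasmid by restriction digest before use, a sensible precaution for repeat-rich TALE arrays.
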