>Addgene plasmid #36836 | TAL2445 | depositor partial sequence | sequence record 46029 | TAL2445 sequence 1538 bps
GAACCTGACCCCAGACCAGGTAGTCGCAATCGCGTCACATGACGGGGGAAAGCAAGCCCTGGAAACCGTG
CAAAGGTTGTTGCCGGTCCTTTGTCAAGACCACGGCCTTACACCGGAGCAAGTCGTGGCCATTGCATCCC
ACGACGGTGGCAAACAGGCTCTTGAGACGGTTCAGAGACTTCTCCCAGTTCTCTGTCAAGCCCACGGGCT
GACTCCCGATCAAGTTGTAGCGATTGCGTCGAACATTGGAGGGAAACAAGCATTGGAGACTGTCCAACGG
CTCCTTCCCGTGTTGTGTCAAGCCCACGGTTTGACGCCTGCACAAGTGGTCGCCATCGCCAGCCATGATG
GCGGTAAGCAGGCGCTGGAAACAGTACAGCGCCTGCTGCCTGTACTGTGCCAGGATCATGGACTGACCCC
AGACCAGGTAGTCGCAATCGCGAACAATAATGGGGGAAAGCAAGCCCTGGAAACCGTGCAAAGGTTGTTG
CCGGTCCTTTGTCAAGACCACGGCCTTACACCGGAGCAAGTCGTGGCCATTGCAAGCAATGGGGGTGGCA
AACAGGCTCTTGAGACGGTTCAGAGACTTCTCCCAGTTCTCTGTCAAGCCCACGGGCTGACTCCCGATCA
AGTTGTAGCGATTGCGTCGAACATTGGAGGGAAACAAGCATTGGAGACTGTCCAACGGCTCCTTCCCGTG
TTGTGTCAAGCCCACGGTTTGACGCCTGCACAAGTGGTCGCCATCGCCAACAACAACGGCGGTAAGCAGG
CGCTGGAAACAGTACAGCGCCTGCTGCCTGTACTGTGCCAGGATCATGGACTGACCCCAGACCAGGTAGT
CGCAATCGCGTCAAACGGAGGGGGAAAGCAAGCCCTGGAAACCGTGCAAAGGTTGTTGCCGGTCCTTTGT
CAAGACCACGGCCTTACACCGGAGCAAGTCGTGGCCATTGCAAGCAACATCGGTGGCAAACAGGCTCTTG
AGACGGTTCAGAGACTTCTCCCAGTTCTCTGTCAAGCCCACGGGCTGACTCCCGATCAAGTTGTAGCGAT
TGCGAATAACAATGGAGGGAAACAAGCATTGGAGACTGTCCAACGGCTCCTTCCCGTGTTGTGTCAAGCC
CACGGTTTGACGCCTGCACAAGTGGTCGCCATCGCCTCGAATGGCGGCGGTAAGCAGGCGCTGGAAACAG
TACAGCGCCTGCTGCCTGTACTGTGCCAGGATCATGGACTGACCCCAGACCAGGTAGTCGCAATCGCGTC
AAACGGAGGGGGAAAGCAAGCCCTGGAAACCGTGCAAAGGTTGTTGCCGGTCCTTTGTCAAGACCACGGC
CTTACACCGGAGCAAGTCGTGGCCATTGCAAATAATAACGGTGGCAAACAGGCTCTTGAGACGGTTCAGA
GACTTCTCCCAGTTCTCTGTCAAGCCCACGGGCTGACTCCCGATCAAGTTGTAGCGATTGCGTCGCATGA
CGGAGGGAAACAAGCATTGGAGACTGTCCAACGGCTCCTTCCCGTGTTGTGTCAAGCCCACGGTCTGA
