>Addgene plasmid #36836 | TAL2445 | addgene partial sequence | sequence record 47188 | CMV-F 5'-CGCAAATGGGCGGTAGGCGTG-3'
ACTAGAGAACCCACTGCTTACTGGCTTATCGAAATTAATACGACTCACTATAGGGAGACCCAAGCTGGCT
AGCACCATGGACTACAAAGACCATGACGGTGATTATAAAGATCATGACATCGATTACAAGGATGACGATG
ACAAGATGGCCCCCAAGAAGAAGAGGAAGGTGGGCATTCACCGCGGGGTACCTATGGTGGACTTGAGGAC
ACTCGGTTATTCGCAACAGCAACAGGAGAAAATCAAGCCTAAGGTCAGGAGCACCGTCGCGCAACACCAC
GAGGCGCTTGTGGGGCATGGCTTCACTCATGCGCATATTGTCGCGCTTTCACAGCACCCTGCGGCGCTTG
GGACGGTGGCTGTCAAATACCAAGATATGATTGCGGCCCTGCCCGAAGCCACGCACGAGGCAATTGTAGG
GGTCGGTAAACAGTGGTCGGGAGCGCGAGCACTTGAGGCGCTGCTGACTGTGGCGGGTGAGCTTAGGGGG
CCTCCGCTCCAGCTCGACACCGGGCAGCTGCTGAAGATCGCGAAGAGAGGGGGAGTAACAGCGGTAGAGG
CAGTGCACGCCTGGCGCAATGCGCTCACCGGGGCCCCCTTGAACCTGACCCCAGACCAGGTAGTCGCAAT
CGCGTCACATGACGGGGGAAAGCAAGCCCTGGAAACCGTGCAAAGGTTGTTGCCGGTCCTTTGTCAAGAC
CACGGCCTTACACCGGAGCAAGTCGTGGCCATTGCATCCCACGACGGTGGCAAACAGGCTCTTGAGACGG
TTCAGAGACTTCTCCC
